Addgene plasmid #157148: pD649-HAsp-HAVCR2-COMP5AP-AviTag-9xHis
Purpose: Mammalian expression of cell-surface protein extracellular domain fused to COMP5AP-AviTag-9xHis. Protein is secreted from cells.
Depositing lab: Chris Garcia. Depositing organization: Stanford University. Publication: A Human IgSF Cell-Surface Interactome Reveals a Complex Network of Protein-Protein Interactions. Wojtowicz WM, Vielmetter J, Fernandes RA, Siepe DH, Eastman CL, Chisholm GB, Cox S, Klock H, Anderson PW, Rue SM, Miller JJ, Glaser SM, Bragstad ML, Vance J, Lam AW, Lesley SA, Zinn K, Garcia KC. Cell. 2020 Aug 20;182(4):1027-1043.e17. doi: 10.1016/j.cell.2020.07.025. PubMed 32822567.
Backbone
  Vector backbone: pD649
  Backbone size w/o insert (bp): 7153
  Vector type: Mammalian Expression
Growth in bacteria
  Bacterial resistance: Ampicillin, 100 μg/mL
  Growth temperature: 37°C
  Growth strain: DH5alpha
  Copy number: High Copy
Gene/Insert
  Gene/Insert name: HAVCR2 (alt name: HAVR2)
  Species: H. sapiens (human)
  Insert size (bp): 543
  Entrez Gene: HAVCR2 (a.k.a. CD366, HAVcr-2, KIM-3, SPTCL, TIM3, TIMD-3, TIMD3, Tim-3)
  Promoter: CMV/SP6
  Tag / fusion protein: COMP5AP-AviTag-9xHis (C terminal on backbone)
  Cloning method: Restriction Enzyme; 5′ cloning site GCGGCCGC (not destroyed); 3′ cloning site GGCGCGCC (not destroyed)
  Sequencing primers: 5′ ATTTAGGTGACACTATAG; 3′ CGTCGCACTCCATCACGGTG
Resource information
  A portion of this plasmid was derived from a plasmid made by: synthesis by ThermoFisher
Terms and licenses: Academic/Nonprofit Terms; Industry Terms: Not Available to Industry
Depositor comments: Some plasmids in this collection may have an IS4-like element ISVsa5 family transposase upstream of the CMV promoter.
How to cite: pD649-HAsp-HAVCR2-COMP5AP-AviTag-9xHis was a gift from Chris Garcia (Addgene plasmid # 157148 ; http://n2t.net/addgene:157148 ; RRID:Addgene_157148)
