[The description below was written by a language model from this plasmid's Addgene catalogue record and pLannotate feature annotations shown in this document.]
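Description:
pD649-HAsp-HAVCR2-COMP5AP-AviTag-9xHis is a mammalian expression plasmid of about 7.7 kb, built on the pD649 backbone, that produces the extracellular domain of human HAVCR2 (TIM-3, CD366) as a secreted, multimerised fusion protein. It is maintained in E. coli at high copy through a ColE1/pUC-type origin and selected with ampicillin via the bla gene. The feature table also shows an SV40 early promoter plus bacterial EM7 promoter driving a puromycin N-acetyltransferase cassette with an SV40 polyadenylation signal, which could provide selection in mammalian cells, although the record does not state that it is used this way. Small annotated fragments of KanR, lacZα, ble and the f1 origin appear to be backbone remnants rather than functional parts.

The expression unit begins with the CMV enhancer and immediate early promoter, followed by a portion of CMV intron A and an SP6 promoter, which could support in vitro transcription. The construct name indicates an HA-type signal peptide; the automated annotation labels a short leader region as an immunoglobulin heavy chain signal sequence fragment, so its exact identity is not settled by the record. The roughly 540 bp HAVCR2 ectodomain sits between retained NotI and AscI sites and is fused at its C terminus to the coiled-coil region of rat cartilage oligomeric matrix protein (the "COMP5" pentamerisation module), human placental alkaline phosphatase, an AviTag for enzymatic biotinylation, and a polyhistidine tag (named 9xHis, annotated as 8xHis), ending at a bGH polyadenylation signal. Pentamerisation raises avidity for weak interactions, while alkaline phosphatase gives an enzymatic readout. The plasmid belongs to a collection used to map interactions among human immunoglobulin-superfamily cell-surface proteins. The depositor notes that some plasmids in the collection may carry an IS4-like transposase insertion upstream of the CMV promoter.
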