Features (pLannotate 1.2.2; 24 found; start..end, strand, type, name):
    119..143     -  CDS            KanR (fragment): aminoglycoside phosphotransferase; aph(3')-Ia; confers resistance to kanamycin
    254..842     +  rep_origin     ori: high-copy-number ColE1/pMB1/pBR322/pUC origin of replication
   1067..1084    +  terminator     rrnB T2 terminator (fragment): transcription terminator T2 from the E. coli rrnB gene
   1109..1128    -  CDS            lacZα (fragment): LacZα fragment of β-galactosidase; lacZ fragment
   1584..1600    +  protein_bind   lac operator: The lac repressor binds to the lac operator to inhibit transcription in E. coli. This inhibition can be relieved by adding lactose or isopropyl-β-D-thiogalactopyranoside (IPTG). lac repressor encoded by lacI
   1843..2146    +  enhancer       CMV enhancer: human cytomegalovirus immediate early enhancer
   2147..2350    +  promoter       CMV promoter: human cytomegalovirus (CMV) immediate early promoter
   2486..2529    +  intron         CMV intron (fragment): modified intron A from human cytomegalovirus
   2581..2599    +  promoter       SP6 promoter: promoter for bacteriophage SP6 RNA polymerase
   2603..2640    +  CDS            IgH signal sequence (fragment): signal sequence from the mouse immunoglobulin heavy chain variable region
   2746..3291    +  CDS            HAVCR2 (fragment): HAVR2_HUMAN - Also known as TIM3, TIMD3. Experimental evidence at protein level: Swiss-Prot protein existence level 1. Cell surface receptor implicated in modulating innate and adaptive immune responses. Generally accepted to have an inhibiting function. Reports on stimulating functions suggest that the activity may be influenced by the cellular context and/or the respective ligand (PubMed:24825777). Regulates macrophage activation (PubMed:11823861). Inhibits T-helper type 1 lymphocyte (Th1)-mediated auto- and alloimmune responses and promotes immunological tolerance (PubMed:14556005). In CD8+
   3388..3567    +  CDS            Comp (fragment): COMP_RAT - Experimental evidence at protein level: Swiss-Prot protein existence level 1. May play a role in the structural integrity of cartilage via its interaction with other extracellular matrix proteins such as the collagens and fibronectin. Can mediate the interaction of chondrocytes with the cartilage extracellular matrix through interaction with cell surface integrin receptors. Could play a role in the pathogenesis of osteoarthritis. Potent suppressor of apoptosis in both primary chondrocytes and transformed cells. Suppresses apoptosis by blocking the activation of caspase-3 and by indu
   3555..5007    +  CDS            SEAP (fragment): secreted alkaline phosphatase from human placenta The natural enzyme has a C-terminal transmembrane sequence that is replaced by a GPI anchor.
   5032..5073    +  CDS            AviTag™ (fragment): peptide tag that allows for enzymatic biotinylation
   5077..5100    +  CDS            8xHis: 8xHis affinity tag
   5246..5357    +  polyA_signal   bGH poly(A) signal: bovine growth hormone polyadenylation signal
   5358..5466    +  rep_origin     f1 ori (fragment): f1 bacteriophage origin of replication; arrow indicates direction of (+) strand synthesis
   5480..5809    +  promoter       SV40 promoter: SV40 enhancer and early promoter
   5857..5904    +  promoter       EM7 promoter: synthetic bacterial promoter&nbsp
   5923..6522    +  CDS            PuroR (fragment): puromycin N-acetyltransferase; pac from Streptomyces; confers resistance to puromycin
   6532..6657    +  CDS            ble (fragment): BLE_KLEPN - Experimental evidence at protein level: Swiss-Prot protein existence level 1. Binding protein with a strong affinity to the bleomycin family of antibiotics. Binds to CL990; an antimitotic-antibiotic compound. From Klebsiella pneumoniae.
   6652..6773    +  polyA_signal   SV40 poly(A) signal: SV40 polyadenylation signal
   6826..7686    -  CDS            AmpR: β-lactamase; bla; confers resistance to ampicillin, carbenicillin, and related antibiotics
   7689..89      -  promoter       AmpR promoter (fragment) (across the origin): bla
>Addgene plasmid #157148 | pD649-HAsp-HAVCR2-COMP5AP-AviTag-9xHis | depositor full sequence | sequence record 303405 | Full Sequence
TTTCAATATTATTGAAGCATTTATCAGGGTTATTGTCTCATGAGCGGATACATATTTGAATGTATTTAGA
AAAATAAACAAATAGGGGTCAGTGTTACAACCAATTAACCAATTCTGAACATTATCGCGAGCCCATTTAT
ACCTGAATATGGCTCATAACACCCCTTGCTCATGACCAAAATCCCTTAACGTGAGTTACGCGCGCGTCGT
TCCACTGAGCGTCAGACCCCGTAGAAAAGATCAAAGGATCTTCTTGAGATCCTTTTTTTCTGCGCGTAAT
CTGCTGCTTGCAAACAAAAAAACCACCGCTACCAGCGGTGGTTTGTTTGCCGGATCAAGAGCTACCAACT
CTTTTTCCGAAGGTAACTGGCTTCAGCAGAGCGCAGATACCAAATACTGTTCTTCTAGTGTAGCCGTAGT
TAGCCCACCACTTCAAGAACTCTGTAGCACCGCCTACATACCTCGCTCTGCTAATCCTGTTACCAGTGGC
TGCTGCCAGTGGCGATAAGTCGTGTCTTACCGGGTTGGACTCAAGACGATAGTTACCGGATAAGGCGCAG
CGGTCGGGCTGAACGGGGGGTTCGTGCACACAGCCCAGCTTGGAGCGAACGACCTACACCGAACTGAGAT
ACCTACAGCGTGAGCTATGAGAAAGCGCCACGCTTCCCGAAGGGAGAAAGGCGGACAGGTATCCGGTAAG
CGGCAGGGTCGGAACAGGAGAGCGCACGAGGGAGCTTCCAGGGGGAAACGCCTGGTATCTTTATAGTCCT
GTCGGGTTTCGCCACCTCTGACTTGAGCGTCGATTTTTGTGATGCTCGTCAGGGGGGCGGAGCCTATGGA
AAAACGCCAGCAACGCGGCCTTTTTACGGTTCCTGGCCTTTTGCTGGCCTTTTGCTCACATGTTCTTTCC
TGCGTTATCCCCTGATTCTGTGGATAACCGTATTACCGCCTTTGAGTGAGCTGATACCGCTCGCCGCAGC
CGAACGACCGAGCGCAGCGAGTCAGTGAGCGAGGAAGCGGAAGGCGAGAGTAGGGAACTGCCAGGCATCA
AACTAAGCAGAAGGCCCCTGACGGATGGCCTTTTTGCGTTTCTACAAACTCTTTCTGTGTTGTAAAACGA
CGGCCAGTCTTAAGCTCGGGCCCCCTGGGCGGTTCTGATAACGAGTAATCGTTAATCCGCAAATAACGTA
AAAACCCGCTTCGGCGGGTTTTTTTATGGGGGGAGTTTAGGGAAAGAGCATTTGTCAGAATATTTAAGGG
CGCCTGTCACTTTGCTTGATATATGAGAATTATTTAACCTTATAAATGAGAAAAAAGCAACGCACTTTAA
ATAAGATACGTTGCTTTTTCGATTGATGAACACCTATAATTAAACTATTCATCTATTATTTATGATTTTT
TGTATATACAATATTTCTAGTTTGTTAAAGAGAATTAAGAAAATAAATCTCGAAAATAATAAAGGGAAAA
TCAGTTTTTGATATCAAAATTATACATGTCAACGATAATACAAAATATAATACAAACTATAAGATGTTAT
CAGTATTTATTATCATTTAGAATAAATTTTGTGTCGCCCTTAATTGTGAGCGGATAACAATTACGAGCTT
CATGCACAGTGGCGTTGACTCAATATTGGCCATTAGCCATATTATTCATTGGTTATATAGCATAAATCAA
TATTGGCTATTGGCCATTGCATACGTTGTATCTATATCATAATATGTACATTTATATTGGCTCATGTCCA
ATATGACCGCCATGTTGGCATTGATTATTGACTAGTTATTAATAGTAATCAATTACGGGGTCATTAGTTC
ATAGCCCATATATGGAGTTCCGCGTTACATAACTTACGGTAAATGGCCCGCCTGGCTGACCGCCCAACGA
CCCCCGCCCATTGACGTCAATAATGACGTATGTTCCCATAGTAACGCCAATAGGGACTTTCCATTGACGT
CAATGGGTGGAGTATTTACGGTAAACTGCCCACTTGGCAGTACATCAAGTGTATCATATGCCAAGTACGC
CCCCTATTGACGTCAATGACGGTAAATGGCCCGCCTGGCATTATGCCCAGTACATGACCTTATGGGACTT
TCCTACTTGGCAGTACATCTACGTATTAGTCATCGCTATTACCATGGTGATGCGGTTTTGGCAGTACATC
AATGGGCGTGGATAGCGGTTTGACTCACGGGGATTTCCAAGTCTCCACCCCATTGACGTCAATGGGAGTT
TGTTTTGGCACCAAAATCAACGGGACTTTCCAAAATGTCGTAACAACTCCGCCCCATTGACGCAAATGGG
CGGTAGGCGTGTACGGTGGGAGGTCTATATAAGCAGAGCTCGTTTAGTGAACCGTCAGATCGCCTGGAGA
CGCCATCCACGCTGTTTTGACCTCCATAGAAGACACCGGGACCGATCCAGCCTCCGCGGCCGGGAACGGT
GCATTGGAACGCGGATTCCCCGTGCCAAGAGTGACGTAAGTACCGCCTATAGAGTCTATAGGCCCACCCC
CTTGGCTTCGTTAGAACGCGGCTACAATTAATACATAACCTTATGTATCATACACATACGATTTAGGTGA
CACTATAGAATAACATCCACTTTGCCTTTCTCTCCACAGGTGTCCACTCCCAGGTCCAACTGCACCTCGG
TTCTATCGAAAACGCGCCTGCTAGCGCCACCATGAAGACCATCATTGCCCTGAGCTACATCTTCTGCCTG
GTGTTCGCTGCGGCCGCCTCTGAAGTCGAGTATAGAGCCGAAGTGGGCCAGAACGCCTACCTGCCTTGTT
TCTATACTCCCGCCGCTCCTGGCAATCTGGTGCCTGTTTGTTGGGGAAAAGGCGCCTGTCCTGTGTTCGA
GTGCGGCAATGTGGTGCTGAGAACCGACGAGAGGGACGTGAACTACTGGACCAGCAGATACTGGCTGAAC
GGCGATTTCAGAAAGGGCGACGTGTCCCTGACCATCGAGAATGTGACACTGGCCGACAGCGGCATCTACT
GCTGCAGAATCCAGATTCCTGGCATCATGAACGACGAGAAGTTCAACCTGAAGCTGGTCATCAAGCCCGC
CAAAGTGACCCCTGCTCCTACCAGACAGAGAGACTTTACCGCCGCCTTTCCTCGGATGCTGACCACAAGA
GGACACGGACCTGCCGAGACACAGACACTGGGAAGCCTGCCTGACATCAATCTGACCCAGATCAGCACCC
TGGCCAACGAGCTGAGAGACAGCAGACTGGCTAATGACCTGAGAGACTCCGGCGCCACCATCAGAATTGG
AGGCGCGCCGGAAGATCAAGTTGATCCAAGATTGATTGATGGCAAGGGCGGATCTCTGGAGGTGCTGTTC
CAGGGACCAGGCGGAAGCGGCAATCCCGGCGGCGATCTGGCCCCCCAGATGCTGCGCGAGCTGCAGGAGA
CCAATGCCGCCCTGCAGGACGTGCGCGAGCTGCTGCGCCACCGCGTGAAGGAGATCACCTTCCTGAAGAA
CACCGTGATGGAGTGCGACGCCTGCGGTATGCAGCCCTCTAGAGGCTCCGGCTCCATCATCCCAGTTGAG
GAGGAGAACCCGGACTTCTGGAACCGCGAGGCAGCCGAGGCCCTGGGTGCCGCCAAGAAGCTGCAGCCTG
CACAGACAGCCGCCAAGAACCTCATCATCTTCCTGGGCGATGGGATGGGGGTGTCTACGGTGACAGCTGC
CAGGATCCTAAAAGGGCAGAAGAAGGACAAACTGGGGCCTGAGATACCCCTGGCCATGGACCGCTTCCCA
TATGTGGCTCTGTCCAAGACATACAATGTAGACAAACATGTGCCAGACAGTGGAGCCACAGCCACGGCCT
ACCTGTGCGGGGTCAAGGGCAACTTCCAGACCATTGGCTTGAGTGCAGCCGCCCGCTTTAACCAGTGCAA
CACGACACGCGGCAACGAGGTCATCTCCGTGATGAATCGGGCCAAGAAAGCAGGGAAGTCAGTGGGAGTG
GTAACCACCACACGAGTGCAGCACGCCTCGCCAGCCGGCACCTACGCCCACACGGTGAACCGCAACTGGT
ACTCGGACGCCGACGTGCCTGCCTCGGCCCGCCAGGAGGGGTGCCAGGACATCGCTACGCAGCTCATCTC
CAACATGGACATTGACGTGATCCTAGGTGGAGGCCGAAAGTACATGTTTCGCATGGGAACCCCAGACCCT
GAGTACCCAGATGACTACAGCCAAGGTGGGACCAGGCTGGACGGGAAGAATCTGGTGCAGGAATGGCTGG
CGAAGCGCCAGGGTGCCCGGTATGTGTGGAACCGCACTGAGCTCATGCAGGCTTCCCTGGACCCGTCTGT
GACCCATCTCATGGGTCTCTTTGAGCCTGGAGACATGAAATACGAGATCCACCGAGACTCCACACTGGAC
CCCTCCCTGATGGAGATGACAGAGGCTGCCCTGCGCCTGCTGAGCAGGAACCCCCGCGGCTTCTTCCTCT
TCGTGGAGGGTGGTCGCATCGACCATGGTCATCATGAAAGCAGGGCTTACCGGGCACTGACTGAGACGAT
CATGTTCGACGACGCCATTGAGAGGGCGGGCCAGCTCACCAGCGAGGAGGACACGCTGAGCCTCGTCACT
GCCGACCACTCCCACGTCTTCTCCTTCGGAGGCTACCCCCTGCGAGGGAGCTCCATCTTCGGGCTGGCCC
CTGGCAAGGCCCGGGACAGGAAGGCCTACACGGTCCTCCTATACGGAAACGGTCCAGGCTATGTGCTCAA
GGACGGCGCCCGGCCGGATGTTACCGAGAGCGAGAGCGGGAGCCCCGAGTATCGGCAGCAGTCAGCAGTG
CCCCTGGACGAAGAGACCCACGCAGGCGAGGACGTGGCGGTGTTCGCGCGCGGCCCGCAGGCGCACCTGG
TTCACGGCGTGCAGGAGCAGACCTTCATAGCGCACGTCATGGCCTTCGCCGCCTGCCTGGAGCCCTACAC
CGCCTGCGACCTGGCGCCCCCCGCCGGCACCACCGACGCCGCGCACCCGGGTGGCGGAGGACTGAACGAC
ATCTTCGAGGCTCAGAAAATCGAATGGCACGAACATCACCATCACCATCACCATCACCATTAAGGCCGGC
CTGTAGTCACTGGCACAACGCGTTACCCGGTAAGCCAATCGGGTATACACGGTCGTCATACTGCAGACAG
GGTTCTTCTACTTTGCAAGATAGTCTTGAGTAGTAAAATAAATAGATAGAGAAAATCAGCCTCGACTGTG
CCTTCTAGTTGCCAGCCATCTGTTGTTTGCCCCTCCCCCGTGCCTTCCTTGACCCTGGAAGGTGCCACTC
CCACTGTCCTTTCCTAATAAAATGAGGAAATTGCATCACAACACTCAACCCTATCTCGGTCTATTCTTTT
GATTTATAAGGGATTTTGCCGATTTCGGCCTATTGGTTAAAAAATGAGCTGATTTAACAAAAATTTAACG
CGAATTAATTCTGTGGAATGTGTGTCAGTTAGGGTGTGGAAAGTCCCCAGGCTCCCCAGCAGGCAGAAGT
ATGCAAAGCATGCATCTCAATTAGTCAGCAACCAGGTGTGGAAAGTCCCCAGGCTCCCCAGCAGGCAGAA
GTATGCAAAGCATGCATCTCAATTAGTCAGCAACCATAGTCCCGCCCCTAACTCCGCCCATCCCGCCCCT
AACTCCGCCCAGTTCCGCCCATTCTCCGCCCCATGGCTGACTAATTTTTTTTATTTATGCAGAGGCCGAG
GCCGCCTCTGCCTCTGAGCTATTCCAGAAGTAGTGAGGAGGCTTTTTTGGAGGCCTAGGCTTTTGCAAAA
AGCTCCCGGGAGCTTGTATATCCATTTTCGGATCTGATCAGCACGTGTTGACAATTAATCATCGGCATAG
TATATCGGCATAGTATAATACGACAAGGTGAGGAACTAAACCATGACCGAGTACAAGCCCACGGTGCGCC
TCGCCACCCGCGACGACGTCCCCAGGGCCGTACGCACCCTCGCCGCCGCGTTCGCCGACTACCCCGCCAC
GCGCCACACCGTCGATCCGGACCGCCACATCGAGCGGGTCACCGAGCTGCAAGAACTCTTCCTCACGCGC
GTCGGGCTCGACATCGGCAAGGTGTGGGTCGCGGACGACGGCGCCGCGGTGGCGGTCTGGACCACGCCGG
AGAGCGTCGAAGCGGGGGCGGTGTTCGCCGAGATCGGCCCGCGCATGGCCGAGTTGAGCGGTTCCCGGCT
GGCCGCGCAGCAACAGATGGAAGGCCTCCTGGCGCCGCACCGGCCCAAGGAGCCCGCGTGGTTCCTGGCC
ACCGTCGGCGTCTCGCCCGACCACCAGGGCAAGGGTCTGGGCAGCGCCGTCGTGCTCCCCGGAGTGGAGG
CGGCCGAGCGCGCCGGGGTGCCCGCCTTCCTGGAGACATCCGCGCCCCGCAACCTCCCCTTCTACGAGCG
GCTCGGCTTCACCGTCACCGCCGACGTCGAGGTGCCCGAAGGACCGCGCACCTGGTGCATGACCCGCAAG
CCCGGTGCCTGACACGTGCTACGAGATTTCGATTCCACCGCCGCCTTCTATGAAAGGTTGGGCTTCGGAA
TCGTTTTCCGGGACGCCGGCTGGATGATCCTCCAGCGCGGGGATCTCATGCTGGAGTTCTTCGCCCACCC
CAACTTGTTTATTGCAGCTTATAATGGTTACAAATAAAGCAATAGCATCACAAATTTCACAAATAAAGCA
TTTTTTTCACTGCATTCTAGTTGTGGTTTGTCCAAACTCATCAATGTATCTTATCATGTCTGTATACCGT
CGACCTCTAGCTAGAGCTTGGCGTAATCATGGTCATTACCAATGCTTAATCAGTGAGGCACCTATCTCAG
CGATCTGTCTATTTCGTTCATCCATAGTTGCCTGACTCCCCGTCGTGTAGATAACTACGATACGGGAGGG
CTTACCATCTGGCCCCAGCGCTGCGATGATACCGCGAGAACCACGCTCACCGGCTCCGGATTTATCAGCA
ATAAACCAGCCAGCCGGAAGGGCCGAGCGCAGAAGTGGTCCTGCAACTTTATCCGCCTCCATCCAGTCTA
TTAATTGTTGCCGGGAAGCTAGAGTAAGTAGTTCGCCAGTTAATAGTTTGCGCAACGTTGTTGCCATCGC
TACAGGCATCGTGGTGTCACGCTCGTCGTTTGGTATGGCTTCATTCAGCTCCGGTTCCCAACGATCAAGG
CGAGTTACATGATCCCCCATGTTGTGCAAAAAAGCGGTTAGCTCCTTCGGTCCTCCGATCGTTGTCAGAA
GTAAGTTGGCCGCAGTGTTATCACTCATGGTTATGGCAGCACTGCATAATTCTCTTACTGTCATGCCATC
CGTAAGATGCTTTTCTGTGACTGGTGAGTACTCAACCAAGTCATTCTGAGAATAGTGTATGCGGCGACCG
AGTTGCTCTTGCCCGGCGTCAATACGGGATAATACCGCGCCACATAGCAGAACTTTAAAAGTGCTCATCA
TTGGAAAACGTTCTTCGGGGCGAAAACTCTCAAGGATCTTACCGCTGTTGAGATCCAGTTCGATGTAACC
CACTCGTGCACCCAACTGATCTTCAGCATCTTTTACTTTCACCAGCGTTTCTGGGTGAGCAAAAACAGGA
AGGCAAAATGCCGCAAAAAAGGGAATAAGGGCGACACGGAAATGTTGAATACTCATATTCTTCCTT
