>Addgene plasmid #157148 | pD649-HAsp-HAVCR2-COMP5AP-AviTag-9xHis | depositor partial sequence | sequence record 303406 | insert (extracellular domain)
TCTGAAGTCGAGTATAGAGCCGAAGTGGGCCAGAACGCCTACCTGCCTTGTTTCTATACTCCCGCCGCTC
CTGGCAATCTGGTGCCTGTTTGTTGGGGAAAAGGCGCCTGTCCTGTGTTCGAGTGCGGCAATGTGGTGCT
GAGAACCGACGAGAGGGACGTGAACTACTGGACCAGCAGATACTGGCTGAACGGCGATTTCAGAAAGGGC
GACGTGTCCCTGACCATCGAGAATGTGACACTGGCCGACAGCGGCATCTACTGCTGCAGAATCCAGATTC
CTGGCATCATGAACGACGAGAAGTTCAACCTGAAGCTGGTCATCAAGCCCGCCAAAGTGACCCCTGCTCC
TACCAGACAGAGAGACTTTACCGCCGCCTTTCCTCGGATGCTGACCACAAGAGGACACGGACCTGCCGAG
ACACAGACACTGGGAAGCCTGCCTGACATCAATCTGACCCAGATCAGCACCCTGGCCAACGAGCTGAGAG
ACAGCAGACTGGCTAATGACCTGAGAGACTCCGGCGCCACCATCAGAATTGGA
